Addgene plasmid #143803: TFORF1418
Purpose: Lentiviral vector for overexpressing transcription factor ORFs with unique 24-bp barcodes. Barcodes facilitate identification of transcription factors in pooled screens.
Depositing lab: Feng Zhang. Depositing organization: Broad Institute. Publication: A transcription factor atlas of directed differentiation. Joung J, Ma S, Tay T, Geiger-Schuller KR, Kirchgatterer PC, Verdine VK, Guo B, Arias-Garcia MA, Allen WE, Singh A, Kuksenko O, Abudayyeh OO, Gootenberg JS, Fu Z, Macrae RK, Buenrostro JD, Regev A, Zhang F. Cell. 2023 Jan 5;186(1):209-229.e26. doi: 10.1016/j.cell.2022.11.026. PubMed 36608654.
Backbone
  Vector backbone: pLX_TRC317
  Backbone manufacturer: Broad Institute Genetic Perturbation Platform
  Backbone size w/o insert (bp): 8264
  Vector type: Mammalian Expression, Lentiviral
  Selectable markers: Puromycin
Growth in bacteria
  Bacterial resistance: Ampicillin, 100 μg/mL
  Growth temperature: 37°C
  Growth strain: NEB Stable
  Copy number: High Copy
Gene/Insert
  Gene/Insert name: ZNF217
  Species: H. sapiens (human)
  Insert size (bp): 3248
  Entrez Gene: ZNF217 (a.k.a. ZABC1)
  Promoter: EF1a
  Cloning method: Unknown
  Sequencing primers: 5′ GGGTGGAGACTGAAGTTAGGCCAG; 3′ CACATAGCGTAAAAGGAGCAACATAG
Terms and licenses: Academic/Nonprofit Terms; Industry Terms: Not Available to Industry
Depositor comments: NM_006526,XM_017028059,ENST00000371471,ENST00000302342 . The transcription factor ORF portion of this plasmid was synthesized by Genewiz. Please test multiple small colonies in case of plasmid recombination. To make this collection available in a timely manner, a portion of this collection was not fully sequenced by Addgene. If an Addgene verified full plasmid sequence is not available, please contact us prior to placing an order to request the full sequence.
How to cite: TFORF1418 was a gift from Feng Zhang (Addgene plasmid # 143803 ; http://n2t.net/addgene:143803 ; RRID:Addgene_143803)
