[The description below was written by a language model from this plasmid's Addgene catalogue record and pLannotate feature annotations shown in this document.]
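Description:
TFORF1418 is a third-generation-style, self-inactivating lentiviral expression plasmid built on the pLX_TRC317 backbone, carrying the human zinc-finger transcription factor ZNF217 (also called ZABC1) as its open reading frame. It belongs to a large barcoded collection of transcription factor ORFs. In bacteria it is maintained through a high-copy ColE1/pUC-type origin and selected with ampicillin via the β-lactamase gene. An f1 origin and remnants of a lac/T7/T3 cloning region are also present in the backbone. The depositor notes that the plasmid can recombine.

The viral genome is transcribed in packaging cells from an RSV promoter fused to a truncated HIV-1 5' LTR. This is followed by the Ψ packaging signal with a gag fragment, the Rev response element for Rev-dependent nuclear export, and a cPPT/CTS, which aids nuclear import of the reverse-transcribed genome. An SV40 early promoter/origin drives puromycin N-acetyltransferase, allowing selection of transduced mammalian cells. Downstream, the strong constitutive EF-1α promoter drives the synthesized ZNF217 coding sequence, and a WPRE enhances transcript stability and expression. The cassette ends in a ΔU3 3' LTR, which inactivates LTR promoter activity after integration, and an SV40 polyadenylation signal lies beyond it.

According to the record, each construct in the collection carries a unique 24-bp barcode. The barcode is not annotated in the feature table, so its exact position is not stated. It identifies the transcription factor by sequencing, which supports pooled overexpression screens such as those probing directed cell differentiation.
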