Features (pLannotate 1.2.2; 31 found; start..end, strand, type, name):
      5..231     +  promoter       RSV promoter: Rous sarcoma virus enhancer/promoter
    232..412     +  LTR            5' LTR (truncated): truncated 5' long terminal repeat (LTR) from HIV-1
    459..584     +  misc_feature   HIV-1 Ψ: packaging signal of human immunodeficiency virus type 1
    568..931     +  CDS            HIV-1 gag (fragment): gag protein from human immunodeficiency virus 1; gag
   1077..1310    +  misc_feature   RRE: The Rev response element (RRE) of HIV-1 allows for Rev-dependent mRNA export from the nucleus to the cytoplasm.
   1687..1713    +  CDS            Rev (fragment): human immunodeficiency virus 1 (HIV-1) Rev protein; rev; enhances nuclear export of unspliced and incompletely spliced viral mRNAs
   1720..1743    +  promoter       SV40 promoter (fragment): SV40 early promoter
   1744..1815    +  promoter       SV40 promoter (fragment): SV40 enhancer and early promoter
   1839..1974    +  rep_origin     SV40 ori: SV40 origin of replication
   2020..2616    +  CDS            PuroR (fragment): puromycin N-acetyltransferase; pac from Streptomyces; confers resistance to puromycin
   2665..2782    +  misc_feature   cPPT/CTS: central polypurine tract and central termination sequence of HIV-1
   2847..2913    +  CDS            small t antigen (fragment): SV40 (simian virus 40) small t antigen
   2920..4098    +  promoter       EF-1α promoter: strong constitutive promoter for human elongation factor EF-1α
   4115..7258    +  CDS            ZNF217: ZN217_HUMAN - Also known as ZABC1. Experimental evidence at protein level: Swiss-Prot protein existence level 1. Binds to the promoters of target genes and functions as repressor. Promotes cell proliferation and antagonizes cell death. Promotes phosphorylation of AKT1 at 'Ser-473'. From Homo sapiens (Human).
   7274..7327    +  promoter       U6 promoter (fragment): RNA polymerase III promoter for human U6 snRNA
   7369..7957    +  misc_feature   WPRE: woodchuck hepatitis virus posttranscriptional regulatory element
   8008..8027    +  misc_feature   cPPT/CTS (fragment): central polypurine tract and central termination sequence of HIV-1
   8029..8262    +  LTR            3' LTR (ΔU3): self-inactivating 3' long terminal repeat (LTR) from HIV-1
   8340..8461    +  polyA_signal   SV40 poly(A) signal: SV40 polyadenylation signal
   8501..8636    +  rep_origin     SV40 ori: SV40 origin of replication
   8657..8675    -  promoter       T7 promoter: promoter for bacteriophage T7 RNA polymerase
   8683..8838    +  CDS            lacZα (fragment): LacZα fragment of β-galactosidase; lacZ fragment
   8843..9271    +  rep_origin     f1 ori (sequence partly withheld): f1 bacteriophage origin of replication; arrow indicates direction of (+) strand synthesis
   9324..9428    +  promoter       AmpR promoter: bla
   9429..10289   +  CDS            AmpR: β-lactamase; bla; confers resistance to ampicillin, carbenicillin, and related antibiotics
  10460..11048   +  rep_origin     ori: high-copy-number ColE1/pMB1/pBR322/pUC origin of replication
  11231..11323   +  CDS            lacI (fragment): lac repressor; lacI; The lac repressor binds to the lac operator to inhibit transcription in E. coli. This inhibition can be relieved by adding lactose or isopropyl-β-D-thiogalactopyranoside (IPTG).
  11336..11357   +  protein_bind   CAP binding site: CAP binding activates transcription in the presence of cAMP. E. coli catabolite activator protein
  11372..11402   +  promoter       lac promoter: promoter for the E. coli lac operon
  11406..11428   +  protein_bind   lac operator (fragment): The lac repressor binds to the lac operator to inhibit transcription in E. coli. This inhibition can be relieved by adding lactose or isopropyl-β-D-thiogalactopyranoside (IPTG). lac repressor encoded by lacI
  11471..11489   +  promoter       T3 promoter: promoter for bacteriophage T3 RNA polymerase
>Addgene plasmid #143803 | TFORF1418 | addgene full sequence | sequence record 396246 | Addgene NGS Result
TTAATGTAGTCTTATGCAATACTCTTGTAGTCTTGCAACATGGTAACGATGAGTTAGCAACATGCCTTAC
AAGGAGAGAAAAAGCACCGTGCATGCCGATTGGTGGAAGTAAGGTGGTACGATCGTGCCTTATTAGGAAG
GCAACAGACGGGTCTGACATGGATTGGACGAACCACTGAATTGCCGCATTGCAGAGATATTGTATTTAAG
TGCCTAGCTCGATACATAAACGGGTCTCTCTGGTTAGACCAGATCTGAGCCTGGGAGCTCTCTGGCTAAC
TAGGGAACCCACTGCTTAAGCCTCAATAAAGCTTGCCTTGAGTGCTTCAAGTAGTGTGTGCCCGTCTGTT
GTGTGACTCTGGTAACTAGAGATCCCTCAGACCCTTTTAGTCAGTGTGGAAAATCTCTAGCAGTGGCGCC
CGAACAGGGACTTGAAAGCGAAAGGGAAACCAGAGGAGCTCTCTCGACGCAGGACTCGGCTTGCTGAAGC
GCGCACGGCAAGAGGCGAGGGGCGGCGACTGGTGAGTACGCCAAAAATTTTGACTAGCGGAGGCTAGAAG
GAGAGAGATGGGTGCGAGAGCGTCAGTATTAAGCGGGGGAGAATTAGATCGCGATGGGAAAAAATTCGGT
TAAGGCCAGGGGGAAAGAAAAAATATAAATTAAAACATATAGTATGGGCAAGCAGGGAGCTAGAACGATT
CGCAGTTAATCCTGGCCTGTTAGAAACATCAGAAGGCTGTAGACAAATACTGGGACAGCTACAACCATCC
CTTCAGACAGGATCAGAAGAACTTAGATCATTATATAATACAGTAGCAACCCTCTATTGTGTGCATCAAA
GGATAGAGATAAAAGACACCAAGGAAGCTTTAGACAAGATAGAGGAAGAGCAAAACAAAAGTAAGACCAC
CGCACAGCAAGCGGCCGCTGATCTTCAGACCTGGAGGAGGAGATATGAGGGACAATTGGAGAAGTGAATT
ATATAAATATAAAGTAGTAAAAATTGAACCATTAGGAGTAGCACCCACCAAGGCAAAGAGAAGAGTGGTG
CAGAGAGAAAAAAGAGCAGTGGGAATAGGAGCTTTGTTCCTTGGGTTCTTGGGAGCAGCAGGAAGCACTA
TGGGCGCAGCGTCAATGACGCTGACGGTACAGGCCAGACAATTATTGTCTGGTATAGTGCAGCAGCAGAA
CAATTTGCTGAGGGCTATTGAGGCGCAACAGCATCTGTTGCAACTCACAGTCTGGGGCATCAAGCAGCTC
CAGGCAAGAATCCTGGCTGTGGAAAGATACCTAAAGGATCAACAGCTCCTGGGGATTTGGGGTTGCTCTG
GAAAACTCATTTGCACCACTGCTGTGCCTTGGAATGCTAGTTGGAGTAATAAATCTCTGGAACAGATTTG
GAATCACACGACCTGGATGGAGTGGGACAGAGAAATTAACAATTACACAAGCTTAATACACTCCTTAATT
GAAGAATCGCAAAACCAGCAAGAAAAGAATGAACAAGAATTATTGGAATTAGATAAATGGGCAAGTTTGT
GGAATTGGTTTAACATAACAAATTGGCTGTGGTATATAAAATTATTCATAATGATAGTAGGAGGCTTGGT
AGGTTTAAGAATAGTTTTTGCTGTACTTTCTATAGTGAATAGAGTTAGGCAGGGATATTCACCATTATCG
TTTCAGACCCACCTCCCAACCCCGAGGGGACCCATGCATTGCATCTCAATTAGTCAGCAACCAGGTGTGG
AAAGTCCCCAGGCTCCCCAGCAGGCAGAAGTATGCAAAGCATGCGTCTCAATTAGTCAGCAACCATAGTC
CCGCCCCTAACTCCGCCCATCCCGCCCCTAACTCCGCCCAGTTCCGCCCATTCTCCGCCCCATGGCTGAC
TAATTTTTTTTATTTATGCAGAGGCCGAGGCCGCCTCGGCCTCTGAGCTATTCCAGAAGTAGTGAGGAGG
CTTTTTTGGAGGCCTAGGCTTTTGCAAAAAGCTTTCTAGAGGTACCACCGGAGCTTACCATGACCGAGTA
CAAGCCCACGGTGCGCCTCGCCACCCGCGACGACGTCCCCAGGGCCGTACGCACCCTCGCCGCCGCGTTC
GCCGACTACCCCGCCACGCGCCACACCGTCGATCCGGACCGCCACATCGAGCGGGTCACCGAGCTGCAAG
AACTCTTCCTCACGCGCGTCGGGCTCGACATCGGCAAGGTGTGGGTCGCGGACGACGGCGCCGCCGTGGC
GGTCTGGACCACGCCGGAGAGCGTCGAAGCGGGGGCGGTGTTCGCCGAGATCGGCCCGCGCATGGCCGAG
TTGAGCGGTTCCCGGCTGGCCGCGCAGCAACAGATGGAAGGCCTCCTGGCGCCGCACCGGCCCAAGGAGC
CCGCGTGGTTCCTGGCCACCGTCGGCGTCTCGCCCGACCACCAGGGCAAGGGTCTGGGCAGCGCCGTCGT
GCTCCCCGGAGTGGAGGCGGCCGAGCGCGCCGGGGTGCCCGCCTTCCTGGAGACCTCCGCGCCCCGCAAC
CTCCCCTTCTACGAGCGGCTCGGCTTCACCGTCACCGCCGACGTCGAGGTGCCCGAAGGACCGCGCACCT
GGTGCATGACCCGCAAGCCCGGTGCCAGTTAACGAATTCTAGATCTTGAGACAAATGGCAGTATTCATCC
ACAATTTTAAAAGAAAAGGGGGGATTGGGGGGTACAGTGCAGGGGAAAGAATAGTAGACATAATAGCAAC
AGACATACAAACTAAAGAATTACAAAAACAAATTACAAAAATTCAAAATTTTCGGGTTTATTACAGGGAC
AGCAGAGATCCACTTTGGCGCCGGCTCGAGGCCTGCAGGTGCAAAGATGGATAAAGTTTTAAACAGAGAG
GAATCTTTGCAGCTAATGGACCTTCTAGGTCTTGAAAGGAGTGGGAATTGGCTCCGGTGCCCGTCAGTGG
GCAGAGCGCACATCGCCCACAGTCCCCGAGAAGTTGGGGGGAGGGGTCGGCAATTGAACCGGTGCCTAGA
GAAGGTGGCGCGGGGTAAACTGGGAAAGTGATGTCGTGTACTGGCTCCGCCTTTTTCCCGAGGGTGGGGG
AGAACCGTATATAAGTGCAGTAGTCGCCGTGAACGTTCTTTTTCGCAACGGGTTTGCCGCCAGAACACAG
GTAAGTGCCGTGTGTGGTTCCCGCGGGCCTGGCCTCTTTACGGGTTATGGCCCTTGCGTGCCTTGAATTA
CTTCCACCTGGCTGCAGTACGTGATTCTTGATCCCGAGCTTCGGGTTGGAAGTGGGTGGGAGAGTTCGAG
GCCTTGCGCTTAAGGAGCCCCTTCGCCTCGTGCTTGAGTTGAGGCCTGGCCTGGGCGCTGGGGCCGCCGC
GTGCGAATCTGGTGGCACCTTCGCGCCTGTCTCGCTGCTTTCGATAAGTCTCTAGCCATTTAAAATTTTT
GATGACCTGCTGCGACGCTTTTTTTCTGGCAAGATAGTCTTGTAAATGCGGGCCAAGATCTGCACACTGG
TATTTCGGTTTTTGGGGCCGCGGGCGGCGACGGGGCCCGTGCGTCCCAGCGCACATGTTCGGCGAGGCGG
GGCCTGCGAGCGCGGCCACCGAGAATCGGACGGGGGTAGTCTCAAGCTGGCCGGCCTGCTCTGGTGCCTG
GCCTCGCGCCGCCGTGTATCGCCCCGCCCTGGGCGGCAAGGCTGGCCCGGTCGGCACCAGTTGCGTGAGC
GGAAAGATGGCCGCTTCCCGGCCCTGCTGCAGGGAGCTCAAAATGGAGGACGCGGCGCTCGGGAGAGCGG
GCGGGTGAGTCACCCACACAAAGGAAAAGGGCCTTTCCGTCCTCAGCCGTCGCTTCATGTGACTCCACGG
AGTACCGGGCGCCGTCCAGGCACCTCGATTAGTTCTCGAGCTTTTGGAGTACGTCGTCTTTAGGTTGGGG
GGAGGGGTTTTATGCGATGGAGTTTCCCCACACTGAGTGGGTGGAGACTGAAGTTAGGCCAGCTTGGCAC
TTGATGTAATTCTCCTTGGAATTTGCCCTTTTTGAGTTTGGATCTTGGTTCATTCTCAAGCCTCAGACAG
TGGTTCAAAGTTTTTTTCTTCCATTTCAGGTGTCGTGAGGCTAGCACCGCCACCATGCAATCGAAAGTGA
CAGGAAACATGCCAACTCAATCCCTCTTAATGTACATGGATGGGCCAGAAGTGATTGGCAGCTCTCTTGG
CAGTCCGATGGAGATGGAGGATGCCTTGTCAATGAAAGGGACCGCTGTTGTTCCATTCCGAGCTACACAA
GAAAAAAATGTCATCCAAATCGAGGGGTATATGCCCTTGGATTGCATGTTCTGCAGCCAGACCTTCACAC
ATTCAGAAGACCTTAATAAACATGTCTTAATGCAACACCGGCCTACCCTCTGTGAACCAGCAGTTCTTCG
GGTTGAAGCAGAGTATCTCAGTCCGCTTGATAAAAGTCAAGTGCGAACAGAACCTCCCAAGGAAAAGAAT
TGCAAGGAAAATGAATTTAGCTGTGAGGTATGTGGGCAGACATTTAGAGTCGCTTTTGATGTTGAGATCC
ACATGAGAACACACAAAGATTCTTTCACTTACGGGTGTAACATGTGCGGAAGAAGATTCAAGGAGCCTTG
GTTTCTTAAAAATCACATGCGGACACATAATGGCAAATCGGGGGCCAGAAGCAAACTGCAGCAAGGCTTG
GAGAGTAGTCCAGCAACGATCAACGAGGTCGTCCAGGTGCACGCGGCCGAGAGCATCTCCTCTCCTTACA
AAATCTGCATGGTTTGTGGCTTCCTATTTCCAAATAAAGAAAGTCTAATTGAGCACCGCAAGGTGCACAC
CAAAAAAACTGCTTTCGGTACCAGCAGCGCGCAGACAGACTCTCCACAAGGAGGAATGCCGTCCTCGAGG
GAGGACTTCCTGCAGTTGTTCAACTTGAGACCAAAATCTCACCCTGAAACGGGGAAGAAGCCTGTCAGAT
GCATCCCTCAGCTCGATCCGTTCACCACCTTCCAGGCTTGGCAGCTGGCTACCAAAGGAAAAGTTGCCAT
TTGCCAAGAAGTGAAGGAATCGGGGCAAGAAGGGAGCACCGACAACGACGATTCGAGTTCCGAGAAGGAG
CTTGGAGAAACAAATAAGGGCAGTTGTGCAGGCCTCTCGCAAGAGAAAGAGAAGTGCAAACACTCCCACG
GCGAAGCGCCCTCCGTGGACGCGGATCCCAAGTTACCCAGTAGCAAGGAGAAGCCCACTCACTGCTCCGA
GTGCGGCAAAGCTTTCAGAACCTACCACCAGCTGGTCTTGCACTCCAGGGTCCACAAGAAGGACCGGAGG
GCCGGCGCGGAGTCGCCCACCATGTCTGTGGACGGGAGGCAGCCGGGGACGTGTTCTCCTGACCTCGCCG
CCCCTCTGGATGAAAATGGAGCCGTGGATCGAGGGGAAGGTGGTTCTGAAGACGGATCTGAGGATGGGCT
TCCCGAAGGAATCCATCTGGATAAAAATGATGATGGAGGAAAAATAAAACATCTTACATCTTCAAGAGAG
TGTAGTTATTGTGGAAAGTTTTTCCGTTCAAATTATTACCTCAATATTCATCTCAGAACGCATACAGGTG
AAAAACCATACAAATGTGAATTTTGTGAATATGCTGCAGCCCAGAAGACATCTCTGAGGTATCACTTGGA
GAGACATCACAAGGAAAAACAAACCGATGTTGCTGCTGAAGTCAAGAACGATGGTAAAAATCAGGACACT
GAAGATGCACTATTAACCGCTGACAGTGCGCAAACCAAAAATTTGAAAAGATTTTTTGATGGTGCCAAAG
ATGTTACAGGCAGTCCACCTGCAAAGCAGCTTAAGGAGATGCCTTCTGTTTTTCAGAATGTTCTGGGCAG
CGCTGTCCTCTCACCAGCACACAAAGATACTCAGGATTTCCATAAAAATGCAGCTGATGACAGTGCTGAT
AAAGTGAATAAAAACCCTACCCCTGCTTACCTGGACCTGTTAAAAAAGAGATCAGCAGTTGAAACTCAGG
CAAATAACCTCATCTGTAGAACCAAGGCGGATGTTACTCCTCCTCCGGATGGCAGTACCACCCATAACCT
TGAAGTTAGCCCCAAAGAGAAGCAAACGGAGACCGCAGCTGACTGCAGATACAGGCCAAGTGTGGATTGT
CACGAAAAACCTTTAAATTTATCCGTGGGGGCTCTTCACAATTGCCCGGCAATTTCTTTGAGTAAAAGTT
TGATTCCAAGTATCACCTGTCCATTTTGTACCTTCAAGACATTTTATCCAGAAGTTTTAATGATGCACCA
GAGACTGGAGCATAAATACAATCCTGACGTTCATAAAAACTGTCGAAACAAGTCCTTGCTTAGAAGTCGA
CGTACCGGATGCCCGCCAGCGTTGCTGGGAAAAGATGTGCCTCCCCTCTCTAGTTTCTGTAAACCCAAGC
CCAAGTCTGCTTTCCCGGCGCAGTCCAAATCCCTGCCATCTGCGAAGGGGAAGCAGAGCCCTCCTGGGCC
AGGCAAGGCCCCTCTGACTTCAGGGATAGACTCTAGCACTTTAGCCCCAAGTAACCTGAAGTCCCACAGA
CCACAGCAGAATGTGGGGGTCCAAGGGGCCGCCACCAGGCAACAGCAATCTGAGATGTTTCCTAAAACCA
GTGTTTCCCCTGCACCGGATAAGACAAAAAGACCCGAGACAAAATTGAAACCTCTTCCAGTAGCTCCTTC
TCAGCCCACCCTCGGCAGCAGTAACATCAATGGTTCCATCGACTACCCCGCCAAGAACGACAGCCCGTGG
GCACCTCCGGGAAGAGACTATTTCTGTAATCGGAGTGCCAGCAATACTGCAGCAGAATTTGGTGAGCCCC
TTCCAAAAAGACTGAAGTCCAGCGTGGTTGCCCTTGACGTTGACCAGCCCGGGGCCAATTACAGAAGAGG
CTATGACCTTCCCAAGTACCATATGGTCAGAGGCATCACATCACTGTTACCGCAGGACTGTGTGTATCCG
TCGCAGGCGCTGCCTCCCAAACCAAGGTTCCTGAGCTCCAGCGAGGTCGATTCTCCAAATGTGCTGACTG
TTCAGAAGCCCTATGGTGGCTCCGGGCCACTTTACACTTGTGTGCCTGCTGGTAGTCCAGCATCCAGCTC
GACGTTAGAAGGAAAAAGGCCTGTGTCATATCAACACTTATCTAACAGCATGGCACAAAAGAGAAACTAT
GAGAATTTTATTGGGAATGCACATTATCGACCAAATGACAAAAAAACTTAGTAATGAACTAGTCCGTAAC
TTGAAAGTATTTCGATTTCTTGGCTTTATATATCTTGTGGAAAGGACGAATGATTTATCGATAATACGAG
AACACGCGTTAAGTCGACAATCAACCTCTGGATTACAAAATTTGTGAAAGATTGACTGGTATTCTTAACT
ATGTTGCTCCTTTTACGCTATGTGGATACGCTGCTTTAATGCCTTTGTATCATGCTATTGCTTCCCGTAT
GGCTTTCATTTTCTCCTCCTTGTATAAATCCTGGTTGCTGTCTCTTTATGAGGAGTTGTGGCCCGTTGTC
AGGCAACGTGGCGTGGTGTGCACTGTGTTTGCTGACGCAACCCCCACTGGTTGGGGCATTGCCACCACCT
GTCAGCTCCTTTCCGGGACTTTCGCTTTCCCCCTCCCTATTGCCACGGCGGAACTCATCGCCGCCTGCCT
TGCCCGCTGCTGGACAGGGGCTCGGCTGTTGGGCACTGACAATTCCGTGGTGTTGTCGGGGAAATCATCG
TCCTTTCCTTGGCTGCTCGCCTGTGTTGCCACCTGGATTCTGCGCGGGACGTCCTTCTGCTACGTCCCTT
CGGCCCTCAATCCAGCGGACCTTCCTTCCCGCGGCCTGCTGCCGGCTCTGCGGCCTCTTCCGCGTCTTCG
CCTTCGCCCTCAGACGAGTCGGATCTCCCTTTGGGCCGCCTCCCCGCGTCGACTTTAAGACCAATGACTT
ACAAGGCAGCTGTAGATCTTAGCCACTTTTTAAAAGAAAAGGGGGGACTGGAAGGGCTAATTCACTCCCA
ACGAAGACAAGATCTGCTTTTTGCTTGTACTGGGTCTCTCTGGTTAGACCAGATCTGAGCCTGGGAGCTC
TCTGGCTAACTAGGGAACCCACTGCTTAAGCCTCAATAAAGCTTGCCTTGAGTGCTTCAAGTAGTGTGTG
CCCGTCTGTTGTGTGACTCTGGTAACTAGAGATCCCTCAGACCCTTTTAGTCAGTGTGGAAAATCTCTAG
CAGTACGTATAGTAGTTCATGTCATCTTATTATTCAGTATTTATAACTTGCAAAGAAATGAATATCAGAG
AGTGAGAGGAACTTGTTTATTGCAGCTTATAATGGTTACAAATAAAGCAATAGCATCACAAATTTCACAA
ATAAAGCATTTTTTTCACTGCATTCTAGTTGTGGTTTGTCCAAACTCATCAATGTATCTTATCATGTCTG
GCTCTAGCTATCCCGCCCCTAACTCCGCCCATCCCGCCCCTAACTCCGCCCAGTTCCGCCCATTCTCCGC
CCCATGGCTGACTAATTTTTTTTATTTATGCAGAGGCCGAGGCCGCCTCGGCCTCTGAGCTATTCCAGAA
GTAGTGAGGAGGCTTTTTTGGAGGCCTAGGGACGTACCCAATTCGCCCTATAGTGAGTCGTATTACGCGC
GCTCACTGGCCGTCGTTTTACAACGTCGTGACTGGGAAAACCCTGGCGTTACCCAACTTAATCGCCTTGC
AGCACATCCCCCTTTCGCCAGCTGGCGTAATAGCGAAGAGGCCCGCACCGATCGCCCTTCCCAACAGTTG
CGCAGCCTGAATGGCGAATGGG
[124 nt withheld, positions 8843-8966]
C
[91 nt withheld, positions 8968-9058]
A
[49 nt withheld, positions 9060-9108]
CCTTTGACGTTGGAGTCCACGTTCTTT
[37 nt withheld, positions 9136-9172]
ACCCTATCTCGGTCTATTCTTTTGATTTATAAGGGATTTTGCCGATTTCGGCCTATTGGTTAAAAAATGA
GCTGATTTAACAAAAATTTAACGCGAATTTTAACAAAATATTAACGCTTACAATTTAGGTGGCACTTTTC
GGGGAAATGTGCGCGGAACCCCTATTTGTTTATTTTTCTAAATACATTCAAATATGTATCCGCTCATGAG
ACAATAACCCTGATAAATGCTTCAATAATATTGAAAAAGGAAGAGTATGAGTATTCAACATTTCCGTGTC
GCCCTTATTCCCTTTTTTGCGGCATTTTGCCTTCCTGTTTTTGCTCACCCAGAAACGCTGGTGAAAGTAA
AAGATGCTGAAGATCAGTTGGGTGCACGAGTGGGTTACATCGAACTGGATCTCAACAGCGGTAAGATCCT
TGAGAGTTTTCGCCCCGAAGAACGTTTTCCAATGATGAGCACTTTTAAAGTTCTGCTATGTGGCGCGGTA
TTATCCCGTATTGACGCCGGGCAAGAGCAACTCGGTCGCCGCATACACTATTCTCAGAATGACTTGGTTG
AGTACTCACCAGTCACAGAAAAGCATCTTACGGATGGCATGACAGTAAGAGAATTATGCAGTGCTGCCAT
AACCATGAGTGATAACACTGCGGCCAACTTACTTCTGACAACGATCGGAGGACCGAAGGAGCTAACCGCT
TTTTTGCACAACATGGGGGATCATGTAACTCGCCTTGATCGTTGGGAACCGGAGCTGAATGAAGCCATAC
CAAACGACGAGCGTGACACCACGATGCCTGTAGCAATGGCAACAACGTTGCGCAAACTATTAACTGGCGA
ACTACTTACTCTAGCTTCCCGGCAACAATTAATAGACTGGATGGAGGCGGATAAAGTTGCAGGACCACTT
CTGCGCTCGGCCCTTCCGGCTGGCTGGTTTATTGCTGATAAATCTGGAGCCGGTGAGCGTGGGTCTCGCG
GTATCATTGCAGCACTGGGGCCAGATGGTAAGCCCTCCCGTATCGTAGTTATCTACACGACGGGGAGTCA
GGCAACTATGGATGAACGAAATAGACAGATCGCTGAGATAGGTGCCTCACTGATTAAGCATTGGTAACTG
TCAGACCAAGTTTACTCATATATACTTTAGATTGATTTAAAACTTCATTTTTAATTTAAAAGGATCTAGG
TGAAGATCCTTTTTGATAATCTCATGACCAAAATCCCTTAACGTGAGTTTTCGTTCCACTGAGCGTCAGA
CCCCGTAGAAAAGATCAAAGGATCTTCTTGAGATCCTTTTTTTCTGCGCGTAATCTGCTGCTTGCAAACA
AAAAAACCACCGCTACCAGCGGTGGTTTGTTTGCCGGATCAAGAGCTACCAACTCTTTTTCCGAAGGTAA
CTGGCTTCAGCAGAGCGCAGATACCAAATACTGTTCTTCTAGTGTAGCCGTAGTTAGGCCACCACTTCAA
GAACTCTGTAGCACCGCCTACATACCTCGCTCTGCTAATCCTGTTACCAGTGGCTGCTGCCAGTGGCGAT
AAGTCGTGTCTTACCGGGTTGGACTCAAGACGATAGTTACCGGATAAGGCGCAGCGGTCGGGCTGAACGG
GGGGTTCGTGCACACAGCCCAGCTTGGAGCGAACGACCTACACCGAACTGAGATACCTACAGCGTGAGCT
ATGAGAAAGCGCCACGCTTCCCGAAGGGAGAAAGGCGGACAGGTATCCGGTAAGCGGCAGGGTCGGAACA
GGAGAGCGCACGAGGGAGCTTCCAGGGGGAAACGCCTGGTATCTTTATAGTCCTGTCGGGTTTCGCCACC
TCTGACTTGAGCGTCGATTTTTGTGATGCTCGTCAGGGGGGCGGAGCCTATGGAAAAACGCCAGCAACGC
GGCCTTTTTACGGTTCCTGGCCTTTTGCTGGCCTTTTGCTCACATGTTCTTTCCTGCGTTATCCCCTGAT
TCTGTGGATAACCGTATTACCGCCTTTGAGTGAGCTGATACCGCTCGCCGCAGCCGAACGACCGAGCGCA
GCGAGTCAGTGAGCGAGGAAGCGGAAGAGCGCCCAATACGCAAACCGCCTCTCCCCGCGCGTTGGCCGAT
TCATTAATGCAGCTGGCACGACAGGTTTCCCGACTGGAAAGCGGGCAGTGAGCGCAACGCAATTAATGTG
AGTTAGCTCACTCATTAGGCACCCCAGGCTTTACACTTTATGCTTCCGGCTCGTATGTTGTGTGGAATTG
TGAGCGGATAACAATTTCACACAGGAAACAGCTATGACCATGATTACGCCAAGCGCGCAATTAACCCTCA
CTAAAGGGAACAAAAGCTGGAGCTGCAAGC
