>Addgene plasmid #143803 | TFORF1418 | depositor partial sequence | sequence record 283536 | Insert
ACCGCCACCATGCAATCGAAAGTGACAGGAAACATGCCAACTCAATCCCTCTTAATGTACATGGATGGGC
CAGAAGTGATTGGCAGCTCTCTTGGCAGTCCGATGGAGATGGAGGATGCCTTGTCAATGAAAGGGACCGC
TGTTGTTCCATTCCGAGCTACACAAGAAAAAAATGTCATCCAAATCGAGGGGTATATGCCCTTGGATTGC
ATGTTCTGCAGCCAGACCTTCACACATTCAGAAGACCTTAATAAACATGTCTTAATGCAACACCGGCCTA
CCCTCTGTGAACCAGCAGTTCTTCGGGTTGAAGCAGAGTATCTCAGTCCGCTTGATAAAAGTCAAGTGCG
AACAGAACCTCCCAAGGAAAAGAATTGCAAGGAAAATGAATTTAGCTGTGAGGTATGTGGGCAGACATTT
AGAGTCGCTTTTGATGTTGAGATCCACATGAGAACACACAAAGATTCTTTCACTTACGGGTGTAACATGT
GCGGAAGAAGATTCAAGGAGCCTTGGTTTCTTAAAAATCACATGCGGACACATAATGGCAAATCGGGGGC
CAGAAGCAAACTGCAGCAAGGCTTGGAGAGTAGTCCAGCAACGATCAACGAGGTCGTCCAGGTGCACGCG
GCCGAGAGCATCTCCTCTCCTTACAAAATCTGCATGGTTTGTGGCTTCCTATTTCCAAATAAAGAAAGTC
TAATTGAGCACCGCAAGGTGCACACCAAAAAAACTGCTTTCGGTACCAGCAGCGCGCAGACAGACTCTCC
ACAAGGAGGAATGCCGTCCTCGAGGGAGGACTTCCTGCAGTTGTTCAACTTGAGACCAAAATCTCACCCT
GAAACGGGGAAGAAGCCTGTCAGATGCATCCCTCAGCTCGATCCGTTCACCACCTTCCAGGCTTGGCAGC
TGGCTACCAAAGGAAAAGTTGCCATTTGCCAAGAAGTGAAGGAATCGGGGCAAGAAGGGAGCACCGACAA
CGACGATTCGAGTTCCGAGAAGGAGCTTGGAGAAACAAATAAGGGCAGTTGTGCAGGCCTCTCGCAAGAG
AAAGAGAAGTGCAAACACTCCCACGGCGAAGCGCCCTCCGTGGACGCGGATCCCAAGTTACCCAGTAGCA
AGGAGAAGCCCACTCACTGCTCCGAGTGCGGCAAAGCTTTCAGAACCTACCACCAGCTGGTCTTGCACTC
CAGGGTCCACAAGAAGGACCGGAGGGCCGGCGCGGAGTCGCCCACCATGTCTGTGGACGGGAGGCAGCCG
GGGACGTGTTCTCCTGACCTCGCCGCCCCTCTGGATGAAAATGGAGCCGTGGATCGAGGGGAAGGTGGTT
CTGAAGACGGATCTGAGGATGGGCTTCCCGAAGGAATCCATCTGGATAAAAATGATGATGGAGGAAAAAT
AAAACATCTTACATCTTCAAGAGAGTGTAGTTATTGTGGAAAGTTTTTCCGTTCAAATTATTACCTCAAT
ATTCATCTCAGAACGCATACAGGTGAAAAACCATACAAATGTGAATTTTGTGAATATGCTGCAGCCCAGA
AGACATCTCTGAGGTATCACTTGGAGAGACATCACAAGGAAAAACAAACCGATGTTGCTGCTGAAGTCAA
GAACGATGGTAAAAATCAGGACACTGAAGATGCACTATTAACCGCTGACAGTGCGCAAACCAAAAATTTG
AAAAGATTTTTTGATGGTGCCAAAGATGTTACAGGCAGTCCACCTGCAAAGCAGCTTAAGGAGATGCCTT
CTGTTTTTCAGAATGTTCTGGGCAGCGCTGTCCTCTCACCAGCACACAAAGATACTCAGGATTTCCATAA
AAATGCAGCTGATGACAGTGCTGATAAAGTGAATAAAAACCCTACCCCTGCTTACCTGGACCTGTTAAAA
AAGAGATCAGCAGTTGAAACTCAGGCAAATAACCTCATCTGTAGAACCAAGGCGGATGTTACTCCTCCTC
CGGATGGCAGTACCACCCATAACCTTGAAGTTAGCCCCAAAGAGAAGCAAACGGAGACCGCAGCTGACTG
CAGATACAGGCCAAGTGTGGATTGTCACGAAAAACCTTTAAATTTATCCGTGGGGGCTCTTCACAATTGC
CCGGCAATTTCTTTGAGTAAAAGTTTGATTCCAAGTATCACCTGTCCATTTTGTACCTTCAAGACATTTT
ATCCAGAAGTTTTAATGATGCACCAGAGACTGGAGCATAAATACAATCCTGACGTTCATAAAAACTGTCG
AAACAAGTCCTTGCTTAGAAGTCGACGTACCGGATGCCCGCCAGCGTTGCTGGGAAAAGATGTGCCTCCC
CTCTCTAGTTTCTGTAAACCCAAGCCCAAGTCTGCTTTCCCGGCGCAGTCCAAATCCCTGCCATCTGCGA
AGGGGAAGCAGAGCCCTCCTGGGCCAGGCAAGGCCCCTCTGACTTCAGGGATAGACTCTAGCACTTTAGC
CCCAAGTAACCTGAAGTCCCACAGACCACAGCAGAATGTGGGGGTCCAAGGGGCCGCCACCAGGCAACAG
CAATCTGAGATGTTTCCTAAAACCAGTGTTTCCCCTGCACCGGATAAGACAAAAAGACCCGAGACAAAAT
TGAAACCTCTTCCAGTAGCTCCTTCTCAGCCCACCCTCGGCAGCAGTAACATCAATGGTTCCATCGACTA
CCCCGCCAAGAACGACAGCCCGTGGGCACCTCCGGGAAGAGACTATTTCTGTAATCGGAGTGCCAGCAAT
ACTGCAGCAGAATTTGGTGAGCCCCTTCCAAAAAGACTGAAGTCCAGCGTGGTTGCCCTTGACGTTGACC
AGCCCGGGGCCAATTACAGAAGAGGCTATGACCTTCCCAAGTACCATATGGTCAGAGGCATCACATCACT
GTTACCGCAGGACTGTGTGTATCCGTCGCAGGCGCTGCCTCCCAAACCAAGGTTCCTGAGCTCCAGCGAG
GTCGATTCTCCAAATGTGCTGACTGTTCAGAAGCCCTATGGTGGCTCCGGGCCACTTTACACTTGTGTGC
CTGCTGGTAGTCCAGCATCCAGCTCGACGTTAGAAGGAAAAAGGCCTGTGTCATATCAACACTTATCTAA
CAGCATGGCACAAAAGAGAAACTATGAGAATTTTATTGGGAATGCACATTATCGACCAAATGACAAAAAA
ACTTAGTAATGAACTAGTCCGTAACTTGAAAGTATTTCGATTTCTTGGCTTTATATATCTTGTGGAAAGG
ACGAATGATTTATCGATAATACGAGAAC
