>Addgene plasmid #143803 | TFORF1418 | depositor partial sequence | sequence record 283537 | Barcode
ATGATTTATCGATAATACGAGAAC
